# Supplementary material for: The complete mitochondrial genome sequence of the hydrothermal vent galatheid crab Shinkaia crosnieri (Crustacea: Decapoda: Anomura): A novel arrangement and incomplete tRNA suite
Source: BMC Genomics. 2008 May 30;9:257. doi: 10.1186/1471-2164-9-257 (PMC2442616; doi:10.1186/1471-2164-9-257)
Supplement: Additional file 3 — The entire Shinkaia crosnieri mitochondrial genome (GenBank format). [file 1471-2164-9-257-S3.txt]

LOCUS       Shinkaia               15182 bp    DNA     circular     09-JAN-2008
DEFINITION  Shinkaia crosnieri mitochondrion, complete genome.
ACCESSION
VERSION
KEYWORDS    .
SOURCE      mitochondrion Shinkaia crosnieri (hydrothermal vent galatheid crab)
  ORGANISM  Shinkaia crosnieri
            Eukaryota; Metazoa; Arthropoda; Crustacea; Malacostraca;
            Eumalacostraca; Eucarida; Decapoda; Pleocyemata; Anomura;
            Galatheoidea; Galatheidae; Shinkaia.
REFERENCE   1  (bases 1 to 15182)
  AUTHORS   Yang,J.-S. and Yang,W.-J.
  TITLE     The complete mitochondrial genome sequence of the hydrothermal vent
            galatheid crab, Shinkaia crosnieri (Crustacea: Decapoda: Anomura)
  JOURNAL   Unpublished
REFERENCE   2  (bases 1 to 15182)
  AUTHORS   Yang,J.-S. and Yang,W.-J.
  TITLE     Direct Submission
  JOURNAL   Submitted (09-JAN-2008) Zijingang Campus, Zhejiang University,
            Institute of Cell Biology and Genetics, College of Life Sciences,
            388 Yuhangtang Road, Hangzhou, Zhejiang 310058, China
FEATURES             Location/Qualifiers
     source          1..15182
                     /organism="Shinkaia crosnieri"
                     /organelle="mitochondrion"
                     /mol_type="genomic DNA"
     gene            1..1531
                     /gene="COX1"
     CDS             1..1531
                     /gene="COX1"
                     /note="TAA stop codon is completed by the addition of 3' A
                     residues to the mRNA"
                     /codon_start=1
                     /transl_except=(pos:1..3,aa:Val)
                     /transl_except=(pos:1531,aa:TERM)
                     /transl_table=5
                     /product="cytochrome c oxidase subunit I"
                     /translation="VYLKQMFWKHLNGTLYFIFGTWAGMVGSSLSLIIRAELGQPSNL
                     IGNDQIYNVIVTAHAFVMIFFMVMPIMIGGFGNWLIPLMLSAPDMAFPRMNNMSFWLL
                     PPSLTLLLMSGMVENGAGTGWTVYPPLASNIAHAGASVDLAIFSLHLAGISSILAAVN
                     FMTTVINMRPKGMTMDQMPLFIWAVFITAILLLLSLPVLAGAITMLLTDRNLNTSFFD
                     PVGGGDPVLYQHLFWFFGHPEVYILILPAFGMISHIVNQESGKKESFGTLGMIYAMLA
                     IGILGFIVWAHHMFTVGMDVDTRAYFTSATMIIAIPTGIKVFSWLGTLHGTQLNYSPS
                     LLWVLGFIFLFTIGGLTGVVLANSSIDSILHDTYYVVAHFHYVLSMGAVFGIFAGMIH
                     WYSLFTGLSLNPKWLKIHFLTMFVGVNITFFPQHFLGLNGMPRRYSDYPDAYTMWNVV
                     SSVGSMISLCAVLGFIIIIWESLISSRTVIFFLSQSSSIEWMHPHPPANHSYMEIPLL
                     SN"
     tRNA            1532..1596
                     /product="tRNA-Leu"
                     /anticodon=(pos:1562..1564,aa:Leu)
                     /codon_recognized="UUR"
     gene            1602..2289
                     /gene="COX2"
     CDS             1602..2289
                     /gene="COX2"
                     /note="TAA stop codon is completed by the addition of 3' A
                     residues to the mRNA"
                     /codon_start=1
                     /transl_except=(pos:2289,aa:TERM)
                     /transl_table=5
                     /product="cytochrome c oxidase subunit II"
                     /translation="MATWGYLNFQDSASPLMEQLIFFHDHTMIVLILVTSLVSYMMFS
                     LFFNSLINRYLLENQNLEIIWTILPGLILTFIALPSLRILYLLDEVNKPSMTLKTIGH
                     QWFWSYEYSDFLQLEFDSFMIPSDQLNNFNFRLMDVDNRVILPMLTQIRILISAADVI
                     HSWTIPALGIKADAIPGRLNQISFMINRPGLFFGQCSEICGANHSFMPIVIESISMNS
                     FLNWISSFKDS"
     tRNA            2290..2356
                     /product="tRNA-Lys"
                     /anticodon=(pos:2321..2323,aa:Lys)
     tRNA            2358..2421
                     /product="tRNA-Gly"
                     /anticodon=(pos:2387..2389,aa:Gly)
     tRNA            2440..2504
                     /product="tRNA-Met"
                     /anticodon=(pos:2470..2472,aa:Met)
     gene            2566..3570
                     /gene="ND2"
     CDS             2566..3570
                     /gene="ND2"
                     /codon_start=1
                     /transl_table=5
                     /product="NADH dehydrogenase subunit 2"
                     /translation="MYLSSLNTFFFSMLLLGTLLAFSSLSWFSVWTGLELNLLSFIPL
                     IMSSNSRYSSEAALKYFLIQALGSSLIIFSSSILLFSPKLFSFIITPALLLKLGVSPF
                     HFWFTQIMESLLWPQAIILMTIQKMAPIFLLSYLISPFNIIWMLMISSILSAIVGALG
                     GINQTSLRSIMAFSSINHMAWVIMASIISEYMLFLYFSFYCLISSSIVLMFFSNQNFH
                     FFHIFNQNSLHPHMKIITLVSLLSLGGFPPFTGFFPKWILIQEMINASLFFTLLILLS
                     SSLITLYFYLRISFSFLILSSSKLKPSLKQSNFFHFFSPIFASLNLFGILIPCCIMMF"
     tRNA            3577..3641
                     /product="tRNA-Asp"
                     /anticodon=(pos:3607..3609,aa:Asp)
     gene            3642..3800
                     /gene="ATP8"
     CDS             3642..3800
                     /gene="ATP8"
                     /codon_start=1
                     /transl_table=5
                     /product="ATP synthase F0 subunit 8"
                     /translation="MPQMGPILWLNLLLMFLITFMLFFISNYFIFQPKKMISTLIFSQ
                     MKKKIWKW"
     gene            3794..4471
                     /gene="ATP6"
     CDS             3794..4471
                     /gene="ATP6"
                     /codon_start=1
                     /transl_table=5
                     /product="ATP synthase F0 subunit 6"
                     /translation="MMTNLFSIFEPSSKLNNFSLNWLSPLLGLKFFPYLFGASPSRWS
                     LLWSKIILILHNEFKTILGNFNKMSTIIFVSLFSFIMFNNLLGLLPHVFTSSSHMVMT
                     LSISLPMWLTFMVFGWFFYPNHMFAHLMPQGTPPILMPFMVLIETVSNMIRPATLAIR
                     LAANMMAGHLLLSLLGNNGPSLGWSFLIIILLISQILLIILEFAVAIIQSYVFAVLST
                     LFASEIN"
     gene            4471..5262
                     /gene="CO3"
     CDS             4471..5262
                     /gene="CO3"
                     /codon_start=1
                     /transl_table=5
                     /product="cytochrome c oxidase subunit III"
                     /translation="MSSSHGHHAYHLVNMSPWPITGSISAMMLTTGLVKWFHQLNMNL
                     ILLGIFATILTMIQWWRDTTREGTYQGMHSSPVMAGLRWGMIFFILSEILFFFSFFWA
                     FFHSSLAPTIEIGLTWPPKGVIPFNPFQIPLLNTIILLSSGTSVTWAHHAIMEANHTQ
                     AIQSLSITVILGLYFTLLQVYEYVEASFTISDSIFGSTFFVATGFHGLHVIIGTTFLF
                     VCLYRLYFFHFSPNHHFGFEAAAWYWHFVDVVWLFLYIFIYWWGN"
     tRNA            5280..5346
                     /product="tRNA-Arg"
                     /anticodon=(pos:5309..5311,aa:Arg)
     tRNA            5348..5412
                     /product="tRNA-Asn"
                     /anticodon=(pos:5378..5380,aa:Asn)
     tRNA            complement(5452..5517)
                     /product="tRNA-Pro"
                     /anticodon=(pos:complement(5485..5487),aa:Pro)
     gene            complement(5530..6468)
                     /gene="ND1"
     CDS             complement(5530..6468)
                     /gene="ND1"
                     /codon_start=1
                     /transl_table=5
                     /product="NADH dehydrogenase subunit 1"
                     /translation="MIMVEMMKYLILILCVLVGVAFMTLLERKVLGYIQIRKGPNKVG
                     LMGILQPFADMVKLFSKEQVFLSVSNFLPYYLSPIFSLLVVLLVWVVSPYEMGLISFN
                     MGILFFLCCLSLSVYTVMSAGWSSNCKYSLLGSLRAVAQTISYEVSLALVFLSIIFLV
                     GGFNLELFSVYQESVWLVWFAFPLSLVWLSSCLAETNRTPFDFAEGESELVSGFNTEY
                     GSGGFALIFMAEYASILFMSMMFSLLFLGGFLCSISFYLKLMFVSFIFIWVRGTMPRL
                     RYDKLMYLAWKSFLPVSLNYLIFFMGFKLFCFCFLL"
     tRNA            complement(6501..6567)
                     /product="tRNA-Leu"
                     /anticodon=(pos:complement(6534..6536),aa:Leu)
                     /codon_recognized="CUN"
     rRNA            complement(6568..7898)
                     /product="16S ribosomal RNA"
     tRNA            complement(7899..7974)
                     /product="tRNA-Val"
                     /anticodon=(pos:complement(7937..7939),aa:Val)
     rRNA            complement(7975..8785)
                     /product="12S ribosomal RNA"
     D-loop          8786..9112
                     /note="putative control region"
     tRNA            complement(9113..9179)
                     /product="tRNA-Gln"
                     /anticodon=(pos:complement(9149..9151),aa:Gln)
     gene            9257..9610
                     /gene="ND3"
     CDS             9257..9610
                     /gene="ND3"
                     /codon_start=1
                     /transl_table=5
                     /product="NADH dehydrogenase subunit 3"
                     /translation="MFLMMFISFLSIFISSLIMLITSLLSKKTNKDREKNSPYECGFN
                     PKESARIPFSLRFFLIAVIFLIFDVEITLILPLAYIIQLSNIFSWLITGILFIFILLF
                     GLYYEWNQGALEWFD"
     tRNA            9627..9692
                     /product="tRNA-Ile"
                     /anticodon=(pos:9656..9658,aa:Ile)
     tRNA            9709..9773
                     /product="tRNA-Ala"
                     /anticodon=(pos:9739..9741,aa:Ala)
     tRNA            9777..9844
                     /product="tRNA-Ser"
                     /anticodon=(pos:9809..9811,aa:Ser)
                     /codon_recognized="AGN"
     tRNA            9849..9914
                     /product="tRNA-Glu"
                     /anticodon=(pos:9879..9881,aa:Glu)
     tRNA            complement(9948..10014)
                     /product="tRNA-Phe"
                     /anticodon=(pos:complement(9981..9983),aa:Phe)
     gene            complement(10013..11724)
                     /gene="ND5"
     CDS             complement(10013..11724)
                     /gene="ND5"
                     /note="TAA stop codon is completed by the addition of 3' A
                     residues to the mRNA"
                     /codon_start=1
                     /transl_except=(pos:complement(10013..10014),aa:TERM)
                     /transl_table=5
                     /product="NADH dehydrogenase subunit 5"
                     /translation="MSFTSMLFLMIGSFLSIIMSIYELMMDKCYMIEWDILSINSSSI
                     VVTYIFDWMSMMFLGFVMFISSMVLYYSGEYMSGCKEINRFMYLVLAFVGSMGIFILS
                     PNLISILLGWDGLGLVSYVLVIYYQNEKCANAGMLTVLSNRIGDVAILLSIGLMLSLG
                     GWNFVIYSYYLSDEMYLLMKFLFVLAAMTKSAQIPFSAWLPAAMAAPTPVSALVHSST
                     LVTAGVYLMIRFSPSLLNSEVQIFLLLISCLTMFMSGLGANFEYDLKKIIALSTLSQL
                     GIMLSITAMGLSDLAFFHLLTHALFKALLFMCAGVIIHNMKEFQDIRCMGVLSKFMPF
                     TSMMMNLSNLALCGAPFLAGFYFKDLILEVAFMSHINMLSFFLYVLSTGLTVSYTFRL
                     IYYSLVGNLNLGSLSNINDESRMMTSPMVILGSGSVFGGALLSWMIFPEVYLIFMSFY
                     MKMLVLILSIVGGIFGYMMNMMSLSYGLMSLYMYESSFFGGLMWNMPFLSTLKFNYGS
                     LKTGKYYLMLSDKGWSELLGGQGFFYFLMKGSGFYQVFQDNTIKIIMKIFLLGLMILF
                     FMLV"
     tRNA            complement(11743..11806)
                     /product="tRNA-His"
                     /anticodon=(pos:complement(11774..11776),aa:His)
     gene            complement(11807..13145)
                     /gene="ND4"
     CDS             complement(11807..13145)
                     /gene="ND4"
                     /note="TAA stop codon is completed by the addition of 3' A
                     residues to the mRNA"
                     /codon_start=1
                     /transl_except=(pos:complement(11807),aa:TERM)
                     /transl_table=5
                     /product="NADH dehydrogenase subunit 4"
                     /translation="MLKIIFFLVVLVWFVKSWKLVQISLFLVCFILGLACSHDFFVFD
                     LGLGLGIDYLSYILIFLSLWIMSLIVSSSSKIYFLKNFSNMFLMMNLLLLIFLVVTFS
                     SMDYLLFYISFEACLIPTLVLILGWGYQPERIQAGVYMLFYTLFASLPLLVSLLSLYW
                     FGGSLVMNLTLKIQDLGFSGSLWFFATVMAFIIKLPMYMFHLWLPKAHVEAPVAGSMI
                     LAGILLKLGGYGLIRVLFMFSELSKMYCWIWVSMGILGGLFVSLICLRQVDIKSLIAY
                     SSVAHMGLVLAGLMSFGSWGMNGAVVLMVGHGLCSSGLFCLANMVYERLGSRSLLINK
                     GLINFMPSMALWWFLLSIGNMGVPPTLNFLGEINLIMGMVGWSKLTMLIICLLFFFSC
                     SYTLYMYSLSQHGLFFSSLYSCCSGKVREYLVLSMHWIPLNIMILKSGLIMPNF"
     gene            complement(13139..13420)
                     /gene="ND4L"
     CDS             complement(13139..13420)
                     /gene="ND4L"
                     /codon_start=1
                     /transl_table=5
                     /product="NADH dehydrogenase subunit 4L"
                     /translation="MIYISIIIIMSGYSGLVAYRKHLLNVLLCLEFIMLGIFFFMIMF
                     ISVIGSEMYFVLFFLALVTCEGALGLSLLVLIVCFNGNDYFSSMSSLGC"
     tRNA            13436..13499
                     /product="tRNA-Thr"
                     /anticodon=(pos:13467..13469,aa:Thr)
     gene            13536..14039
                     /gene="ND6"
     CDS             13536..14039
                     /gene="ND6"
                     /codon_start=1
                     /transl_table=5
                     /product="NADH dehydrogenase subunit 6"
                     /translation="MLPIIMIISLLFLSMIHPLSAGLILLIQTIMVTIAAGLTCPTFW
                     FSYILFLIFLGGMLVLFIYVASVASNEHFQFNFKLFLFVFYISFSIFMLIIFIDPILI
                     SNKILFPTSSMNYEINMSASMKEISPIYSTSSYSFTLFIISYLLLTLIVIVKIMNTSS
                     SPLRLSN"
     gene            14039..15179
                     /gene="CYTB"
     CDS             14039..15179
                     /gene="CYTB"
                     /note="TAA stop codon is completed by the addition of 3' A
                     residues to the mRNA"
                     /codon_start=1
                     /transl_except=(pos:15179,aa:TERM)
                     /transl_table=5
                     /product="cytochrome b"
                     /translation="MVSPIRKSHPLFKIANSALVDMPIPSNISSFWNFGSLLGLCLMV
                     QIITGLFLSMYYTPHIDLAFSSMTHICRDMNYGWLLRTLHANGASFFFICMYLHIGRG
                     VYYGSYTMFHAWMVGMLILILTMASAFLGYVLPWGQMSFWGATVITNLFSAIPYIGTA
                     LVQWLWGGFAVENATLMRFFSFHFLLPFTVTAAVMIHILFIHRAGANNPLGIPSQIDK
                     VPFHPYFTFKDIIGLLLMMFMLIMLTLLNPYFLSDPDNFIPANPLVTPTHIQPEWYFL
                     FAYAILRSIPNKLGGVIALGLSVFILMILPFTHYAKFRSLIFYPLNQILFWFFISVIF
                     LLTWIGARPVQDPFSLTGQILTILYFLYYIINPPLLIMWDKILKWL"
BASE COUNT     5452 a   2703 c   1415 g   5612 t
ORIGIN
        1 gtttatttaa aacaaatgtt ttgaaaacat ttaaatggaa ctttatattt tatttttggc
       61 acttgagctg gtatagtagg ttcatctctc agtttaatca ttcgtgccga acttggacaa
      121 ccaagaaatc ttattggtaa tgatcaaatt tataatgtaa ttgttactgc tcacgcattt
      181 gtaataatct tttttatagt aataccaatt ataattggag gatttggtaa ttgattaatc
      241 cccttaatac ttagagctcc tgatatagct tttcctcgaa taaataatat aagattttga
      301 ttattacccc catctcttac tcttctttta ataagaggaa tagtggaaaa tggtgctggt
      361 acgggatgaa cagtttatcc ccccttggcc tcaaatattg ctcatgcagg agcttcagtt
      421 gatttagcaa ttttttctct tcatctagca ggtatttctt ctattcttgc cgcagtaaat
      481 tttataacaa ctgtaattaa tatacgccct aaaggaataa ccatagacca aataccttta
      541 tttatttgag ctgtatttat tacagccatc cttttacttt tatctctccc agtcttagca
      601 ggagccatta ccatactcct cacagaccga aatttaaata cctccttttt tgatccagtt
      661 ggaggaggag accccgttct ctatcaacac ttattttgat tttttggaca tcctgaagtt
      721 tacattctga ttcttcctgc tttcggaata atttctcaca ttgtaaatca agaatcagga
      781 aaaaaagaat cttttggaac cctaggaata atttatgcta tactagcaat tggtatttta
      841 ggttttattg tttgagccca tcatatattc acagttggaa tagacgtaga tacacgagct
      901 tacttcactt cagctactat aattattgcc attcccacag gaattaaagt ctttagatga
      961 ctaggaactc tccatggaac acaattaaat tatagaccat ctttactctg agttttagga
     1021 tttattttct tatttacaat tggaggttta actggtgtag ttttagctaa ctcatccatt
     1081 gattctatcc tccacgatac ttattatgta gtagcccatt tccactatgt tttatccatg
     1141 ggcgccgtct tcggaatttt cgcaggaata attcactgat attcactatt tacaggctta
     1201 tctcttaacc caaaatgatt aaaaattcat tttctaacta tatttgtagg agtaaatatt
     1261 acattttttc ctcaacactt cttaggactt aatggaatac cccgacgata ctcagattat
     1321 ccagatgcct acacaatatg aaacgtagta tcttcagtag gttcaataat ttcactttgt
     1381 gccgttctag gtttcattat tattatttga gaaagactaa tttcttcccg aacagtgatt
     1441 ttttttctct cccaatcttc ttccattgaa tgaatgcacc ctcatccccc agctaatcat
     1501 agctatatag aaatcccctt actctctaat ttctaaaatg gcagatataa tgcccaagac
     1561 ttaagttttt gtaatgaaga aaatcttctt ttagaatata tatggcaaca tgaggttact
     1621 taaattttca agatagagct tctcctctta tagaacaact aatctttttt cacgatcata
     1681 caataattgt tttaattcta gtaacttctc ttgtaagtta tataatattt tcattatttt
     1741 ttaactccct tattaaccgt taccttttag aaaatcaaaa tctagaaatt atttgaacta
     1801 tccttcctgg tttaatttta acatttattg ctttaccttc cctccgaatt ctttatcttc
     1861 tagatgaagt aaataaaccc agaataactc ttaaaactat tggacatcag tgattctgaa
     1921 gttatgaata ttctgatttt cttcaattag aatttgattc atttataatt ccctcggatc
     1981 aacttaataa ttttaacttc cgacttatag atgtagataa tcgtgttatt ctcccaatat
     2041 taacccaaat tcgaatttta attagagcgg cagatgtaat tcactcctga acaatcccag
     2101 ccctaggtat taaagcagat gctatccccg ggcgtctaaa ccaaattaga tttataatta
     2161 atcgaccagg attatttttc gggcaatgtt cagaaatttg tggtgctaac cacagattta
     2221 tacctattgt aattgaaagt atttcaataa actctttttt aaattgaatt tcatccttta
     2281 aagactcctc acccgatggc tgaaatataa gtttaggtct tttaaaccta tcatagtagt
     2341 tttctacttc tggtgatatc tttttagtat aaatttacat ttggcttcca accaaaaaat
     2401 ctaataattt tagaaaagat atttatttaa ttttaaaata aaaagataag ctaataaagc
     2461 taatgggttc ataccccata tatgaggatt atcctctctt tttattaata cctaaataat
     2521 tttatttaac tctaaggaaa ctttaagtta atttattttc ttaaaattta tttatcttct
     2581 cttaatactt tttttttctc aatattatta ttaggaacac tcctagcttt ctcttccctc
     2641 tcatgattta gtgtatgaac tggccttgaa ttaaatcttt tatcatttat tcccttaatt
     2701 atatcaagaa attcacgata ttcttcagaa gctgccctaa aatatttttt aattcaagct
     2761 ttaggttcct ctttaattat tttctctaga tctattttat tattttctcc aaaattattc
     2821 tcatttatta ttaccccagc tcttctttta aagctaggtg ttagaccctt ccatttttga
     2881 tttacacaaa ttatagaaag attattatgg ccccaagcca ttattttaat aacaatccaa
     2941 aaaatagccc ctatcttttt attatcttat ttaatttcac catttaatat tatttgaata
     3001 ttaataattt ctagaattct ctcagcaatt gtaggagctc tcggaggtat taatcaaaca
     3061 tccttacgca gaattatagc attttcttct attaaccaca tagcttgagt aattatagcc
     3121 agaattatta gagaatatat actttttcta tattttagat tttattgtct tatttcttct
     3181 tctattgtgc taatattttt ttctaatcaa aattttcatt tttttcatat ttttaaccaa
     3241 aattcccttc acccccatat aaaaattatt actcttgttt cccttctctc tttaggagga
     3301 ttccccccat ttactggatt ttttccaaaa tgaattttaa ttcaagaaat aattaatgcc
     3361 agcttatttt ttactttact gattctttta tcttcatccc taattacatt atatttttac
     3421 ttacgaatct cattttcatt tcttatttta tcatcttcta agttaaagcc aagattaaaa
     3481 caaagaaatt tttttcattt tttttctcct atttttgcct ccttaaattt gtttggtatt
     3541 ttaattcctt gttgcattat gatattttaa caaatataaa aattagttaa attataacat
     3601 aagcttgtca tgcttaaatt atctaataaa gatattttta aatgccacaa ataggcccca
     3661 ttttatgact aaacctttta cttatatttt taattacatt tatattattt tttatttcta
     3721 actactttat ttttcaacca aaaaaaataa tttcaacctt aatcttttct caaataaaaa
     3781 aaaaaatctg aaaatgataa ctaatttatt ttctattttt gaaccctctt caaaacttaa
     3841 taacttttct ttaaattgat tatcccccct cctaggtctt aaattttttc cttacctttt
     3901 cggggcttct ccctcacgtt gatctttatt atggtcaaaa attattttaa ttctccataa
     3961 tgaatttaaa actattttag gaaatttcaa taaaataaga acaattattt ttgtttccct
     4021 tttttctttt attatattta ataatttatt aggactttta ccccatgtgt ttacaagatc
     4081 aaggcatata gtaataactc tatccatttc ccttccgata tgacttactt ttatagtatt
     4141 tgggtgattt ttttatccta accatatatt tgctcattta ataccccagg gaacaccccc
     4201 cattctgata ccttttatag ttttaattga aactgtaaga aatataattc gcccagctac
     4261 tttagcaatt cgtcttgcag ctaatataat agcaggccat cttcttttat ccctcctagg
     4321 aaacaatgga ccctctttag gatgatcttt tcttattatt attttattaa tttctcaaat
     4381 cctccttatc attcttgaat ttgccgttgc aattattcaa tcctatgtat ttgctgttct
     4441 aagtacttta tttgcaagag aaatcaacta atgtcatcat ctcatggaca ccatgcttac
     4501 cacttagtaa atataaggcc ctgacccatc acaggatcaa ttagagctat aatattaaca
     4561 acaggtttag ttaaatgatt tcaccaatta aacataaact taattttatt aggaattttt
     4621 gcaactattc tcactataat ccaatgatga cgtgatacta cacgagaagg aacctaccaa
     4681 ggaatacatt ctagtcccgt aatggcaggc ttacgttgag gaataatttt ttttattctt
     4741 tctgaaattt tatttttttt ctcatttttt tgggcctttt tccacagaag gttagcccct
     4801 actattgaaa ttgggctaac ttggcctcct aagggagtta tcccctttaa tcctttccaa
     4861 attcccttat taaataccat tatcctttta tcttcaggca caagagttac atgggcccac
     4921 cacgcaatta tagaagccaa ccatacacaa gcaattcaaa gactctcaat tacagtaatt
     4981 ttaggtttat attttacctt actccaagta tacgagtatg ttgaagcctc tttcaccatc
     5041 tcagattcaa tttttggttc cactttcttt gtagctacag gttttcatgg ccttcacgta
     5101 attattggaa caactttttt atttgtatgt ctttaccgtc tttacttctt tcatttttct
     5161 cctaatcacc atttcggatt tgaagcagcc gcctgatatt ggcactttgt agatgtcgtt
     5221 tgactttttc tatatatttt tatttattga tgaggaaatt aaaaatttct ttttaaatta
     5281 gttagaaagc gaaaatttgc ttttagtttc gacctaaatc ttgatctaca taatgatctc
     5341 tgactttttg atagaagcca aaaagaggct tttcactgtt aatgataaaa ttgaaattat
     5401 tttcctatca atataataat aatcattttt taaatattta ataattatcc gtcaaaaaga
     5461 aaatacttat tccatcttca atccccaaaa ctgaaatttt ttttaaacta ctttttgaaa
     5521 tctaacttat tataataaaa aacaaaaaca aaatagttta aatcccataa aaaaaattaa
     5581 ataatttaaa gaaacaggta aaaacctctt tcaagctaaa tatataagtt tatcgtatcg
     5641 taatcgaggt attgttcctc gcactcaaat aaagataaaa gaaacaaata ttaattttaa
     5701 ataaaatcta attctgcaaa gaaaaccccc caaaaataat aacctaaaca ttatactcat
     5761 aaataaaatt cttgcatact cagctataaa aattaaagca aatcctcctc tcccatattc
     5821 agtattaaac ccagaaacta attctgactc cccctcagca aaatcaaaag gagtacgatt
     5881 agtttcagcc aaacaagaag ataatcacac taaagataaa ggaaaagcaa atcaaactaa
     5941 ccaaaccctc tcctggtata ctctaaaaag ttctaaatta aaacccccga ctaaaaaaat
     6001 aattgagaga aaaactaaag ctaaacttac ttcgtaagaa atagtttgag ctacagcccg
     6061 taacctccct aataatgaat acttacaatt agatgatcaa cctgctctta taactgtata
     6121 aactcttaat cttaaacaac ataaaaaaaa taaaatccct atattaaacc taatcaaacc
     6181 catctcgtat ggcgagacta cccacactaa taaaacaact aataaactaa aaataggaga
     6241 taaataataa ggtaaaaaat ttgaaacaga tagaaaaacc tgctctttcc taaataattt
     6301 taccatatca gcaaaaggct gtaaaattcc tattaaaccc accttattag gacctttacg
     6361 aatttgaata tatcccaaaa cttttcgctc taaaagagtt ataaaagcca ctccaactaa
     6421 tacacataaa attaaaatta aatattttat tatttctacc ataatcatta caaaataatt
     6481 agctaaacta ctaactgaaa tactaattat agaaaactct atatttttaa gtcctaaacc
     6541 taacacatta acttctgcca aaatagtaaa actttgctaa aaataaaatt attttaattc
     6601 acttgatcct ttcgtactaa agtaacctat atatttattt aaagatagaa accaacctgg
     6661 cttacgccgg tttgaactca aatcatgtaa aattttaaaa gtcgaacaga ctctctttta
     6721 taacttctgc accataaaga aaatttaatt caacatcgag gtcgcaaact tttttttcga
     6781 tatgaactct caaaaaaaat aacgctgtta tccctaaagt aacttaatct ctttatccat
     6841 actaaggatc ttttattttt caaatacctc tgttttcatt ttaagacagt ttccaaacta
     6901 tacctctgtc accccaacac aacatatttc ttttctttat tatattcaca tataaatcaa
     6961 taaaaaatta ataaatgtaa agatttatag ggtcttatcg tcccttaaat ttatttaagc
     7021 cttttcactt aaatgtaaaa ttcaaaaaaa atattaaaga cagatttttc tttgttcaac
     7081 cattcattca agccttcaat taaaaaacta attattatgc tacctttgca cagtcaatat
     7141 accgcggcct tttaaaaaat tcagtgggca ggttagactc tatttaactt catacagaca
     7201 tgtttttgtt aaacaggcaa gaaactattt ttgccgagtt cctctaatac ttttataatt
     7261 ttattaaact ttatttatca atttaaattt ctatattaca atatcttcta ctaatattcc
     7321 cattatttct ttttttataa aattttaaaa aaaaaattac taatatatgt atttatagaa
     7381 ttataaaaat tattttatta tttgtattag ttaaaacact ttaaaaatat gaccacttat
     7441 aatcctaatt ttaataatca attaaatttt aattcatatc aaatttattc ttgaaaatag
     7501 agctctcccc ccattttctt agtataaaaa ctaactatat tttttacctg aattaaattc
     7561 attttataat taaccagata taaaaacccg ttatagcatc tcacctctat aattaattta
     7621 aaaattttaa tgaaataaaa acttttttta attataactc tttttttttc gggatattct
     7681 tcttataagt ataaatttag aaatccatga tacacaaggt acaaatattc aaatttcttt
     7741 tttaaaattc aattttcaca atatttaaat tttcttttac aatacttttt tactctaacc
     7801 tcttattcta tttttataaa ccctactttt tttttcaaat taaaattatt ttttttaaaa
     7861 ttattttttt taaattaatt ttttaagtaa ttctattttt caaaataaat tgattttcac
     7921 aattattctt ctcgatgtaa atgagatgct tagggataat taagctttat tttgaattct
     7981 aggtaaactt tccagtacac ctactatgtt acgacttatt tcactttaat ttatgaaagg
     8041 gacgggggat atgtacatat catagagcta atatcaactt ttcttattaa aaaaagaata
     8101 caattaaatc cactttcact aatcaactta ataattagat tcataatagt aaatactatt
     8161 gtaacccatc tattcttgtc tataaactgc accttgatct aatataattt tagcataaaa
     8221 tttcaatatc taattctata aaagttatct aataatgacg gtatacaaat tattttaaac
     8281 aagtaaaatt attcgtggtt tatcgattat taaacaggtt cctctaaata gactaaaata
     8341 ccgccaaatt ctttgatttt caagactata tctaataata atcaagatta aactttagtt
     8401 taaatatagt agggtatcta atcctagttt atatattaaa tttcttaaat tatactttta
     8461 tttaaattta aatttacatt aaataatata aaataatttc accttctatg ttattaaatt
     8521 aatttaaaaa tttataaatt atattttact ttccgatctt ttttctagct atttatgtat
     8581 aaccgcagct gctggcacaa aatttagcca taacaatttt aataattaaa tccaattttt
     8641 attgataact taatattaca tattgagaat ttacctaatt ttaggataaa tcatattttt
     8701 aactttttta ttttaaagaa caccaaaatt ttcatatgaa cttttattaa accgaaaatt
     8761 tcttaagcaa gaatcaaact tttatctttt tctcttaaca aagacttaat ttttaatttt
     8821 aatttattaa caaaataata actttatcaa tattttacaa ttataaatca actactgtaa
     8881 ttttcttatt ttaatctctt attcttaata ttttatagat gtgtattaca attaattaca
     8941 ccaacaaata aaaaatctta ttcttctccc tcttaatttt atttaaataa taaattttat
     9001 tatttttatt cagtttattt taatttattc cctttttaat cattataaat tatttaaaat
     9061 atttttccag caccattaaa ttttttataa atcccttaac cccccttaat ttttatatat
     9121 agaggcctct ctcctcaccc taaaagatca aaactttttg tgctttacac caacatataa
     9181 atttaaacca ccgagttcct ctttttagaa aatattcatt tagattttaa ctaactaatc
     9241 ttaattagaa aagagaattt tcctaataat atttatttct tttttatcta tctttattag
     9301 atccttaatt atattaatta catctctcct ctcaaaaaaa acaaacaaag atcgagaaaa
     9361 aaattctccc tatgaatgtg gatttaatcc caaagaatct gcccgaattc ctttttctct
     9421 ccgatttttt ctaattgctg taatttttct tatttttgat gtagaaatta cattaattct
     9481 cccactagcc tatattattc aactctcaaa tattttttca tgacttatta caggaatcct
     9541 ctttattttt atccttcttt ttggcttata ttatgaatga aatcaaggag cccttgaatg
     9601 atttgattaa ataattttga atctaaggta tagtgcctga taaaaggata acattgatag
     9661 tgttaattat atagattact ctatctttac ctccttagtt tatgaaataa aactatagtt
     9721 taattaaaat ttatgatttg cactcataag ctgtttgtca aaaactagtt ttatttattt
     9781 tagagatttt atgatcagaa aagaagcttc taacttcctt ttaagcggtt aaattccgtt
     9841 aatatctcat ttttatagta taataaatac attacatttt cactgtaaaa ttaaaggcta
     9901 accttttaaa aatttaaaac ttttacctcc tcataattta tatatacata ttttcaagtt
     9961 taattaactt cttacacatc ttcaatgtgt tattctctat aaattatgaa aataaactaa
    10021 cataaaaaat aaaatcatta aacctaataa aaaaattttt ataataattt taattgtgtt
    10081 atcttgaaaa acctgataaa acccagaccc cttcattaaa aaataaaaaa acccttgacc
    10141 ccctagcaac tctgatcaac ctttatcaga taatattaaa taatattttc cagtctttaa
    10201 gctcccataa ttaaatttta atgtagataa aaaaggtata tttcacatta atccaccaaa
    10261 aaaactagat tcatatatat ataaacttat cagcccatat cttaaactta ttatatttat
    10321 catataacca aaaattcccc caacaattct taaaattaaa actaatattt ttatataaaa
    10381 actcataaaa attaaataaa cctcaggaaa aattattcaa gataataaag cacctccaaa
    10441 cacagaaccc ctccccaaaa taaccatagg tctagttatt attcgcctct catcgttgat
    10501 atttcttaaa cttcctaaat ttaaatttcc aacaagtcta taatagatta aacgaaaagt
    10561 ataagataca gttaatcctg tagataatac atataaaaaa aaagataata tattaatatg
    10621 tcttataaaa gcaacttcta aaattaaatc tttaaaataa aatccagcta aaaatggtgc
    10681 accacacaag gccaaattag ataaatttat tatcattcta gtaaacggta taaattttct
    10741 taaaacacct atacaacgaa tatcctgaaa ttcttttata ttatgaataa ttaccccagc
    10801 acatataaac aataaagctt taaataaagc atgagttaat agatgaaaaa aagccaaatc
    10861 tctaagtccc attgccgtaa tcctcaatat aatcccaagt tgtcttaaag tagataaagc
    10921 aatgattttt tttaaatcat attcaaaatt tgcccccaat ccagatataa atatagttaa
    10981 acaagaaatt aataataaaa aaatttgaac ctcactattt aacaaagaag gtctaaaacg
    11041 aattattaaa taaactccag cagttacaag agttgaagaa tgaactaacg cagaaacagg
    11101 agtaggtgct gctatggcag caggcaacca agccgaaaat ggaatttgag ccctcttagt
    11161 tatagctgct aacacaaata aaaactttat taataagtat atttcatcac ttaaataata
    11221 tctataaata acaaaatttc aaccccctag cctcaatatt aacccaatcc tcaataaaat
    11281 agcaacatct ccaatccgat tagacaaaac cgttaatatt ccagcatttg cacacttttc
    11341 attctggtaa taaattacta aaacataaga aactaaccct aatccatccc atcctaataa
    11401 aatcctaata agatttggac tcaaaataaa gatccccata gatcctacga aagctaaaac
    11461 caaatatata aatcggttaa tttctttaca ccctcttata tattcacccc tataatataa
    11521 aactatagat gaaataaata taacaaatcc taaaaatatt attgatattc aatcaaaaat
    11581 ataagtaact acaatcctcc tagaattaat acttaaaata tctcactcaa ttatataaca
    11641 tttatctatt attaattcat aaatagacat aataatagac aaaaaagatc caattattaa
    11701 aaataatatt cttgtaaaac ttattgataa ctttctaagc atgatctaaa acaatatttt
    11761 atatctctgg tcccacaaac cagaattttc attaaactat tcagataaaa attaggtata
    11821 attaaacctc tctttaaaat tataatattt aaaggaattc aatgtattct taaaactaaa
    11881 tattctcgga cttttccaga acaacaagaa tataaagaac taaaaaataa tccatgttgt
    11941 cttaaagaat atatatacaa tgtataagag catctaaaaa aaaataacaa acaaataatc
    12001 aatatcgtta attttcttca cccaaccatt cccataatta aattaatttc acctaaaaaa
    12061 tttaaagtag gaggaactcc tatatttcca attcttaaca aaaatcacca taaagccatt
    12121 ctaggtataa aattaattaa acccttatta attaataaac tccgactccc taatcgctca
    12181 taaactatat tagctaaaca aaataaaccc gaagaacata aaccatggcc aaccatcaat
    12241 accactgccc cattcattcc ccatctccca aatcttatta atcccgctaa tactaaacct
    12301 atatgagcaa ctgaagaata agcaattaaa gatttaatat ctacttgccg aaggcaaatt
    12361 aaactaacaa aaagtccccc taaaattccc atcctaaccc aaattcaaca atatattttt
    12421 gataactccc taaacataaa taaaacacga attaaaccat aaccccctaa ttttaataaa
    12481 atcccagcca aaattattga ccccgctacc ggggcctcta catgagcttt aggtaatcac
    12541 aaatgaaata tatatatagg taatttaata ataaaagcta ttactgtggc aaaaaatcat
    12601 aaacttcccc taaaaccaag atcctgaatt tttaaagtta aatttattac taatcttccc
    12661 ccaaatcaat ataaacttaa tagagaaact aataaaggta aagaagcaaa taaagtataa
    12721 aataatatat acaccccagc ctgaatgcgc tctggctgat acccccaacc caaaattaaa
    12781 actaaagtag gaattaagca ggcctcaaaa ctaatataaa ataataaata atctatagaa
    12841 ctaaaagtaa ctactaaaaa aattaaaagt aacaaattca ttattaaaaa tatatttcta
    12901 aaatttttta aaaaataaat ttttcttctg gaactaacaa ttaaacttat aattcataat
    12961 cttaaaaaaa ttaaaatata tctaagataa tcaattccta accctagacc taaatcaaaa
    13021 acaaaaaaat catgcctaca agccaaacct aaaataaaac aaaccaaaaa taaagaaatt
    13081 tgaactaatt ttcacctctt tacaaaccac actaaaacca ctaaaaaaaa aataattttt
    13141 aacatcccaa tcttcttatt ctagaaaaat aatcattacc attaaaacat acaatcaata
    13201 ccaataatga taaacctagg gccccctcac aagtcaccag tgcaagaaaa aataaaacaa
    13261 aatatatttc tctcccaata accgaaataa acataattat aaaaaaaaaa attcctaata
    13321 taataaattc taaacacaaa agaacattta ataaatgctt tcgatatgct actaatcccc
    13381 tgtaacctct tataataata ataatagaaa tataaattat ttaaaattat cataagtttt
    13441 aatagtttaa ctcaaaactt tggtcttgta attcaaaaat gaaaaaattt cttaaaactt
    13501 aaaaagatta ttaatcattt taaattctat tttttattct cccaatcatt ataattattt
    13561 ctcttctatt cttaagtata atccaccctc tatccgccgg tttaatcctc cttattcaaa
    13621 caattatagt aaccattgct gctggcctca cttgccccac tttttggttt tcctatattt
    13681 tatttttaat ctttctaggt ggcatgttag ttttattcat ttatgtagcc tcagtagcct
    13741 caaatgaaca ctttcaattt aattttaaac tttttctttt tgtcttttat attagatttt
    13801 caatttttat attaattatc tttattgacc caattttaat ttcaaataaa attttattcc
    13861 ccacatcttc aataaattat gaaattaata taagtgcatc aataaaagaa atcagcccaa
    13921 tttatagcac ctcatcctat tcatttacac tttttattat cagttattta cttctaaccc
    13981 ttattgtaat tgttaaaatt ataaacactt cttctagtcc cctccgcctc tcaaattaat
    14041 ggtctctcct attcgtaaat cacacccctt atttaaaatt gctaacagag ctcttgtaga
    14101 tatacctatt ccaagaaaca tttcctcttt ctggaatttt ggttcactat taggattatg
    14161 tcttatagtt caaattatta cgggactttt tctatctata tattataccc ctcatattga
    14221 cttagctttt tctagaataa cacacatttg tcgagatata aattacggat gacttttacg
    14281 aacccttcat gctaatggag cctcattttt ttttatttgt atgtatttac atattggacg
    14341 aggagtatac tatggttcat acacaatatt tcatgcctga atagtaggaa tattaatcct
    14401 tattctaaca atagcctctg cttttttagg ttatgttttg ccctgaggcc aaatatcttt
    14461 ttgaggagca actgtaatta ccaatttatt ttcagccatt ccctatattg gaacagccct
    14521 agttcaatga ctttgaggag gatttgcagt agaaaatgcc actttaatac gatttttttc
    14581 ttttcacttc ttactcccat ttactgtaac agcagctgtt ataattcaca ttctatttat
    14641 tcatcgagca ggagccaata atcctctagg tattccaaga caaattgaca aagtgccctt
    14701 tcacccatat tttacattca aagatattat tggacttctt ttaataatat ttatattaat
    14761 catattaact ctcctaaacc cttattttct cagtgatcca gataatttta ttcctgctaa
    14821 tcctttagta acacctaccc atatccaacc agaatgatat tttctttttg cttacgcaat
    14881 tctccgctcc attcccaata aacttggagg tgtaattgca ttaggattat ctgtatttat
    14941 tttaataatc ctccccttta cccactatgc taaatttcga agattaatct tttaccctct
    15001 taaccaaatt ttattctgat tttttatctc tgtaattttt cttcttacat gaattggagc
    15061 ccgtcccgtg caagacccat tttcattaac aggacaaatt ctcactattt tatatttttt
    15121 atattacatt atcaaccccc ccttacttat catatgagat aaaattttaa aatgattatt
    15181 ta
//
